>Addgene plasmid #219409 | pKL1-222 | addgene full sequence | sequence record 434475 | Addgene NGS Result
AACGCCTTGCCAACAGGGAGTTCTTCAGAGACATGGAGGCTCAAAACGAAATTATTGACAGCCTAGACAT
CAATAGTCATACAACAGAAAGCGACCACCCAACTTTGGCTGATAATAGCGTATAAACAATGCATACTTTG
TACGTTCAAAATACAATGCAGTAGATATATTTATGCATATTACATATAATACATATCACATAGGAAGCAA
CAGGCGCGTTGGACTTTTAATTTTCGAGGACCGCGAATCCTTACATCACACCCAATCCCCCACAAGTGAT
CCCCCACACACCATAGCTTCAAAATGTTTCTACTCCTTTTTTACTCTTCCAGATTTTCTCGGACTCCGCG
CATCGCCGTACCACTTCAAAACACCCAAGCACAGCATACTAAATTTCCCCTCTTTCTTCCTCTAGGGTGT
CGTTAATTACCCGTACTAAAGGTTTGGAAAAGAAAAAAGACACCGCCTCGTTTCTTTTTCTTCGTCGAAA
AAGGCAATAAAAATTTTTATCACGTTTCTTTTTCTTGAAAATTTTTTTTTTTGATTTTTTTCTCTTTCGA
TGACCTCCCATTGATATTTAAGTTAATAAACGGTCATCAATTTCTCAAGTTTCAGTTTCATTTTTCTTGT
TCTATTACAACTTTTTTTACTTCTTGCTCATTAGAAAGAAAGCATAGCAATCTAATCTAAGTTTTAATTA
CAAAAGATCTATGCTCGAGCCAAAAAAGAAAAGGAAAGTAGTAGAACTACAGCGTCGTAGGGTAACAGTA
AGGAAGGCCGATGCAGGCGGCCTTGGCATCAGTATAAAAGGTGGGAGAGAAAATAAGATGCCTATTTTAA
TATCAAAGATCTTCAAAGGTTTAGCAGCGGATCAGACAGAGGCCCTTTTCGTTGGGGATGCTATCTTAAG
TGTCAACGGCGAGGATCTTTCTTCAGCAACCCATGATGAGGCCGTGCAAGCACTAAAAAAGACAGGAAAG
GAAGTAGTATTAGAAGTAAAATATATGAAGGAGGTAAGCCCCTATTTTAAGGGCAGCGGAGGGAGTTCAG
GGAGCGGTCCTGGCAGTAGTGGCGGAAGCGGTCCTGGTCTACAACGTCGTAGAGTCACGGTTCGTAAGGC
TGACGCGGGTGGCCTGGGAATTAGTATAAAAGGCGGAAGAGAAAATAAAATGCCTATACTGATCTCAAAA
ATCTTTAAGGGTTTGGCAGCGGATCAGACTGAAGCACTTTTTGTTGGCGACGCCATACTTAGCGTGAATG
GGGAAGACTTGTCTAGTGCAACGCATGACGAGGCAGTCCAAGCACTGAAAAAGACTGGCAAAGAGGTGGT
ACTGGAGGTAAAGTATATGAAGGAGGTTTCTCCATACTTTAAAGGTTCTAGCGGCGGAAGTGGCAGCGGG
CCAGGATCAGGGGGATCATCTGGACCCGGTCTACAGAGAAGGCGTGTTACGGTACGTAAAGCTGATGCCG
GTGGCTTAGGGATCTCAATAAAGGGTGGCAGAGAAAACAAAATGCCCATACTTATTAGTAAGATATTTAA
GGGCCTTGCCGCAGATCAGACCGAGGCCCTTTTTGTTGGTGATGCTATCTTGTCAGTCAATGGGGAAGAT
CTTAGTAGCGCAACCCATGACGAGGCCGTACAAGCATTGAAGAAAACCGGAAAAGAAGTAGTTTTAGAAG
TCAAATATATGAAGGAGGTTAGTCCGTATTTCAAGGGGGGTTCCAGCGGCAGCGGGGGATCCCCCGGGTC
TGGTAGCGGCGGGTCACCCGGCCTGCAAAGGAGGAGGGTTACGGTTAGAAAGGCGGACGCGGGCGGTTTA
GGCATCTCTATCAAGGGAGGGCGTGAGAATAAAATGCCCATTTTGATATCAAAGATATTTAAAGGCCTGG
CGGCCGACCAGACGGAGGCGCTGTTTGTTGGCGACGCTATTCTAAGCGTAAATGGCGAGGATCTTAGCTC
CGCTACACATGATGAAGCTGTACAAGCTCTGAAAAAAACCGGGAAAGAAGTGGTTCTGGAAGTGAAATAT
ATGAAGGAGGTTAGCCCCTACTTCAAGGGATCCTAACTCGAGGCGAATTTCTTATGATTTATGATTTTTA
TTATTAAATAAGTTATAAAAAAAATAAGTGTATACAAATTTTAAAGTGACTCTTAGGTTTTAAAACGAAA
ATTCTTATTCTTGAGTAACTCTTTCCTGTAGGTCAGGTTGCTTTCTCAGGTATAGCATGAGGTCGCTCTT
ATTGACCACACCTCTACCGGCATGCCGAGCAAATGCCTGCAAATCGCTCCCCATTTCGCTGCCAATGAGA
CGACGGGGTCATCACGGCTCATCATGCGCCAAACAAATGTGTGCAATACACGCTCGGATGACTGCATGAT
GACCGCACTGACTGGGGACAGCAGATCCACCTAAGCCTGTGAGAGAAGCAGACACCCGACAGATCAAGGC
AGTTAACTAGTGCACTGCAGTACATTACCAATAGATAGCGGTTTAATATAAGGTTTCAACAAGAAATATT
TTGTGAAAATCAAAAGTTAATAGTTTCACTGTCGAAAATATGAAAGTTTAAGTTTTCAGTTCATCCCATT
GTAGTTATCAAATTTCTGTGTTTCCCGTATATGTGTGCTCTGTATTCATCGCTATCTTGAAACTGGTTAT
GATCGTTGCGCATGTGACCTGTATCGCTCAAAAGAGCCCGGCACCGGTACCGGGCAAAAGCCCCTAGCAA
GCTAAAATGATTCAACTTTCGTAGTAATTTGTTCAACCGGTCACAGTAAAGTCAATGACTAACTTTTGAA
TCGAGGATGTATTTCCAATTGAAAGCAATGTATATATAAACCATTGTGTTGAAGCTTGTCTTACAGTTTT
CTTGTATCCTCCCATTGTTCATATAGTACTTAAAGTACCATAATCCTTAAAGAACAAACTTGAAAGAGAA
TACACTATACACAACTAATAAATAAAGAATAATCATGGCTGTGACCAAGACAATTGTAGTTCTACCAGGT
GACCATGTTGGTCAAGAAATCACTGAAGAGGCCATTAAAGTTTTAAATGCTATTCAGGAATGTCGTCCAG
ACAAGGTCAATTTCAAGTTTGATCATCATTTGATCGGTGGTGCTGCAATTGATGCCACTGGTGTTCCATT
ACCAGACGAAGCTTTGGAGGCCTCTAAGAAAGCTGATGCCGTGCTTCTGGGTGCTGTTGGTGGTCCAAAA
TGGGGTACTGGCGCTGTCAGACCAGAACAAGGTCTTTTGAAAATCCGTAAGGAGTTGCAATTGTATGCTA
ATCTAAGACCATGTAATTTTGCATCTGATTCCTTACTAGATCTATCGCCATTGAAGCCTGAAATTGCAAG
AGGTACAGATTTCGTCGTTGTTAGAGAACTAGTGGGTGGTATTTATTTCGGGGAGAGAAAAGAAGATGAA
GGTGATGGTGTCGCCTGGGATAGCGAAAAGTATTCTGTGCCCGAAGTTCAAAGAATCACTAGAATGGCTG
CTTTCATGGCTCTGCAACACAACCCACCTTTACCTATTTGGTCCCTAGATAAAGCCAACGTTCTAGCATC
ATCAAGATTATGGAGAAAAACAGTGGAAGAAACGATTAAGAATGAATTCCCACAATTGACTGTTCAACAT
CAATTGATTGATTCCGCTGCTATGATCTTGGTTAAGAACCCAACTCATCTAAATGGTATTATTATCACAA
ACAATATGTTTGGTGATATTATCTCCGATGAAGCCTCCGTGATCCCAGGTTCGTTAGGATTACTTCCATC
TGCCTCCTTGGCATCTCTTCCAGATAAGAATACGGCATTTGGTTTATATGAGCCATGTCATGGCTCTGCT
CCAGACTTACCAAAGGGAAAGGTTAACCCCGTAGCAACAATCCTATCTGCTGCTATGATGTTGAAGTTGT
CTCTGGACCTGTTCGAAGAAGGTGAAATTATAGAACAAGCAGTCAAGAAAGTGTTGGATTCTGGTATCAG
AACAGCGGATCTAAAGGGTACCAACTCTACTACTGAGGTCGGTGATGCAGTAGCGAAAGCTGTCAGGGAA
CTATTAGCTTAGACTTAGTAGATGTACAGTTGCATACATAAGTCTGAACAGAAAGAAGTAAATATCATAT
CTAGTTCGGTTTAGAAATCAGTGACTATATTGGTTTTGACCAGATCGCAATCCTTGCAAGCATTTAGTAA
TGACTATCAAACCGGTGAATCATCTGATAAGGCTATATTAGCTTGTGCATTCGCATGTATCGGGAAACGA
ACGAGTCCGAAGTCGGTGATGCTGTCGCCGAAGAAGTTAAGAAAATCCTTGCTTAAAAAGATTCTCTTTT
TTTATGATATTTGTACATAAACTTTATAAATGAAATTCATAATAGAAACGACACGAAATTACAAAATGGA
ATATGTTCATAGGGTAGACGAAACTATATACGCAATCTACATACATTTATCAAGAAGGAGAAAAAGGAGG
ATGTAAAGGAATACAGGTAAGCAAATTGATACTAATGGCTCAACGTGATAAGGAAAAAGAATTGCACTTT
AACATTAATATTGACAAGGAGGAGGGCACCACACAAAAAGTTAGGTGTAACAGAAAATCATGAAACTATG
ATTCCTAATTTATATATTGGAGGATTTTCTCTAAAAAAAAAAAAATACAACAAATAAAAAACACTCAATG
ACCTGACCATTTGATGGAGTTTAAGTCAATACCTCCTTGAACCATTTCCCATAATGGTGAAAGTTCCCTC
AAGAATTTTACTCTGTCAGAAACGGCCTTAACGACGTAGCCGAGCGGCCGCGATTATCAAAAAGGATCTT
CACCTAGATCCTTTTAAATTAAAAATGAAGTTTTAAATCAATCTAAAGTATATATGAGTAAACTTGGTCT
GACAGTTACCAATGCTTAATCAGTGAGGCACCTATCTCAGCGATCTGTCTATTTCGTTCATCCATAGTTG
CCTGACTCCCCGTCGTGTAGATAACTACGATACGGGAGGGCTTACCATCTGGCCCCAGTGCTGCAATGAT
ACCGCGGGACCCACGCTCACCGGCTCCAGATTTATCAGCAATAAACCAGCCAGCCGGAAGGGCCGAGCGC
AGAAGTGGTCCTGCAACTTTATCCGCCTCCATCCAGTCTATTAATTGTTGCCGGGAAGCTAGAGTAAGTA
GTTCGCCAGTTAATAGTTTGCGCAACGTTGTTGCCATTGCTACAGGCATCGTGGTGTCACGCTCGTCGTT
TGGTATGGCTTCATTCAGCTCCGGTTCCCAACGATCAAGGCGAGTTACATGATCCCCCATGTTGTGCAAA
AAAGCGGTTAGCTCCTTCGGTCCTCCGATCGTTGTCAGAAGTAAGTTGGCCGCAGTGTTATCACTCATGG
TTATGGCAGCACTGCATAATTCTCTTACTGTCATGCCATCCGTAAGATGCTTTTCTGTGACTGGTGAGTA
CTCAACCAAGTCATTCTGAGAATAGTGTATGCGGCGACCGAGTTGCTCTTGCCCGGCGTCAATACGGGAT
AATACCGCGCCACATAGCAGAACTTTAAAAGTGCTCATCATTGGAAAACGTTCTTCGGGGCGAAAACTCT
CAAGGATCTTACCGCTGTTGAGATCCAGTTCGATGTAACCCACTCGTGCACCCAACTGATCTTCAGCATC
TTTTACTTTCACCAGCGTTTCTGGGTGAGCAAAAACAGGAAGGCAAAATGCCGCAAAAAAGGGAATAAGG
GCGACACGGAAATGTTGAATACTCATACTCTTCCTTTTTCAATATTATTGAAGCATTTATCAGGGTTATT
GTCTCATGAGCGGATACATATTTGAATGTATTTAGAAAAATAAACAAATAGGGGTTCCGCGCACATTTCC
CCGAAAAGTGCCACCTGTCATGACCAAAATCCCTTAACGTGAGTTTTCGTTCCACTGAGCGTCAGACCCC
GTAGAAAAGATCAAAGGATCTTCTTGAGATCCTTTTTTTCTGCGCGTAATCTGCTGCTTGCAAACAAAAA
AACCACCGCTACCAGCGGTGGTTTGTTTGCCGGATCAAGAGCTACCAACTCTTTTTCCGAAGGTAACTGG
CTTCAGCAGAGCGCAGATACCAAATACTGTTCTTCTAGTGTAGCCGTAGTTAGGCCACCACTTCAAGAAC
TCTGTAGCACCGCCTACATACCTCGCTCTGCTAATCCTGTTACCAGTGGCTGCTGCCAGTGGCGATAAGT
CGTGTCTTACCGGGTTGGACTCAAGACGATAGTTACCGGATAAGGCGCAGCGGTCGGGCTGAACGGGGGG
TTCGTGCACACAGCCCAGCTTGGAGCGAACGACCTACACCGAACTGAGATACCTACAGCGTGAGCTATGA
GAAAGCGCCACGCTTCCCGAAGGGAGAAAGGCGGACAGGTATCCGGTAAGCGGCAGGGTCGGAACAGGAG
AGCGCACGAGGGAGCTTCCAGGGGGAAACGCCTGGTATCTTTATAGTCCTGTCGGGTTTCGCCACCTCTG
ACTTGAGCGTCGATTTTTGTGATGCTCGTCAGGGGGGCGGAGCCTATGGAAAAACGCCAGCAACGCGGCC
TTTTTACGGTTCCTGGCCTTTTGCTGGCCTTTTGCTCACATGTTCTTTCCTGCGTTATCCCCTGATTCTG
TGGATAACCGTGCGGCCGCCAATGAGGAGAACTTCTAGTATATCTACATACCTAATATTATTGCCTTATT
AAAAATGGAATCCCAACGATTACATCAAAATCCACATTCTCTTCAAAATCAATTGTCCTGTACTTCCTTG
TTCATGTGTGTTCAAAAACGTTATATTTATAGGATAATTATACTCTATTTCTCAACAAGTAATTGGTTGT
TTGGCCGAGCGGTCTAAGGCGCCTGATTCAAGAAATATCTTGACCGCAGTTAACTGTGGGAATACTCAGG
TATCGTAAGATGCAAGAGTTCGAATCTCTTAGCAACCATTATTTTTTTCCTCAACATAACGAGAACACAC
AGGGGCGCTATCGCACAGAATCAAATTCGATGACTGGAAATTTTTTGTTAATTTCAGAGGTCGCCTGACG
CATATACCTTTTTCAACTGAAAAATTGGGAGAAAAAGGAAAGGTGAGAGCGCCGGAACCGGCTTTTCATA
TAGAATAGAGAAGCGTTCATGACTAAATGCTTGCATCACAATACTTGAAGTTGACAATATTATTTAAGGA
CCTATTGTTTTTTCCAATAGGTGGTTAGCAATCGTCTTACTTTCTAACTTTTCTTACCTTTTACATTTCA
GCAATATATATATATATATTTCAAGGATATACCATTCTAATGTCTGCCCCTAAGCCCTGAATTCGCATCT
AGATGGTAGAGCCACAAACAGCCGGTACAAGCAACGATCTCCAGGACCATCTGAATCATGCGCGGATGAC
ACGAACTCACGACGGCGATCACAGACATTAACCCACAGTACAGACACTGCGACAACGTGGCAATTCGTCG
CAATACCGTCTCACTGAACTGGCCGATAATTGCAGACG
Features (pLannotate 1.2.2; 14 found; start..end, strand, type, name):
    284..691     +  promoter       TEF1 promoter: S. cerevisiae TEF1; promoter for EF-1α
    744..1013    +  CDS            stn-1 (fragment): SNT1_CAEEL - Experimental evidence at protein level: Swiss-Prot protein existence level 1. Adapter protein that binds to and probably organizes the subcellular localization of a variety of membrane proteins. May link various receptors to the actin cytoskeleton and the dystrophin glycoprotein complex (DGC). May also act by slowing calcium channel activity via a direct or indirect mechanism potentially involving other second messengers. Plays an early role in the formation of the neuromuscular junction and is necessary for muscle maintenance. From Caenorhabditis elegans.
   1089..1460    +  CDS            Snta1 (fragment): SNTA1_MOUSE - Also known as Snt1. Experimental evidence at protein level: Swiss-Prot protein existence level 1. Adapter protein that binds to and probably organizes the subcellular localization of a variety of membrane proteins. May link various receptors to the actin cytoskeleton and the extracellular matrix via the dystrophin glycoprotein complex. Plays an important role in synapse formation and in the organization of UTRN and acetylcholine receptors at the neuromuscular synapse. Binds to phosphatidylinositol 4,5-bisphosphate. From Mus musculus (Mouse).
   1434..1724    +  CDS            Sntb1 (fragment): SNTB1_MOUSE - Also known as Snt2b1. Experimental evidence at protein level: Swiss-Prot protein existence level 1. Adapter protein that binds to and probably organizes the subcellular localization of a variety of membrane proteins. May link various receptors to the actin cytoskeleton and the dystrophin glycoprotein complex. From Mus musculus (Mouse).
   2073..2260    +  terminator     ADH1 terminator: S. cerevisiae ADH1; transcription terminator for the S. cerevisiae alcohol dehydrogenase 1 (ADH1) gene
   2975..4069    +  CDS            LEU2: LEU3_YEAST - Experimental evidence at protein level: Swiss-Prot protein existence level 1. Catalyzes the oxidation of 3-carboxy-2-hydroxy-4- methylpentanoate (3-isopropylmalate) to 3-carboxy-4-methyl-2- oxopentanoate. The product decarboxylates to 4-methyl-2 oxopentanoate. From Saccharomyces cerevisiae (strain ATCC 204508 / S288c) (Baker's yeast).
   4277..4326    +  CDS            LEU2 (fragment): 3-isopropylmalate dehydrogenase, required for leucine biosynthesis; S. cerevisiae LEU2; yeast auxotrophic marker
   4688..4798    -  CDS            NFS1 (fragment): NFS1_YEAST - Also known as SPL1 From Saccharomyces cerevisiae (strain ATCC 204508 / S288c) (Baker's yeast).
   4906..5766    -  CDS            AmpR: β-lactamase; bla; confers resistance to ampicillin, carbenicillin, and related antibiotics
   5767..5871    -  promoter       AmpR promoter: bla
   5974..6562    +  rep_origin     ori: high-copy-number ColE1/pMB1/pBR322/pUC origin of replication
   6695..6772    +  CDS            YO192_YEAST (fragment): Experimental evidence at protein level: Swiss-Prot protein existence level 1. From Saccharomyces cerevisiae (strain ATCC 204508 / S288c) (Baker's yeast).
   6912..7319    +  promoter       LEU2 promoter: S. cerevisiae LEU2
   7513..122     +  CDS            MRL1 (fragment) (across the origin): MRL1_YEAST - Experimental evidence at protein level: Swiss-Prot protein existence level 1. Sorting receptor involved in the transport of vacuolar enzymes from the Golgi complex to the vacuole. Involved in the delivery and maturation of PEP4 (vacuolar proteinase A) and PRB1 (vacuolar proteinase B). From Saccharomyces cerevisiae (strain ATCC 204508 / S288c) (Baker's yeast).
