[The description below was written by a language model from this plasmid's Addgene catalogue record and pLannotate feature annotations shown in this document.]
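Description:
pKL1-222 is a yeast expression plasmid built on a LEU2 integrating backbone, intended for chromosomal integration in Saccharomyces cerevisiae rather than episomal maintenance; no yeast replication origin (2μ or CEN/ARS) appears in the feature table. In E. coli it is propagated through a high-copy ColE1/pUC-type origin and selected with ampicillin via the β-lactamase gene and its promoter. In yeast, transformants are selected by leucine prototrophy conferred by the LEU2 marker. The annotation also picks up a LEU2 promoter, a short additional LEU2 fragment and a fragment of the neighbouring NFS1 gene, consistent with LEU2-locus sequence that could serve as integration homology, although the record does not spell out the targeting strategy.

The payload, assembled by Golden Gate cloning, is a single expression cassette in which the constitutive TEF1 promoter drives a nuclear localization signal fused to four tandem copies of the syntrophin PDZ domain, ending in the ADH1 terminator. The automated annotation detects only three syntrophin-like fragments, assigned to worm and mouse homologues. This probably reflects differing best database matches for repeated PDZ units rather than distinct sources, and the NLS and part of the open reading frame are left unannotated. A few other short yeast gene fragments flagged in the backbone are likely incidental matches.

The stated purpose is nuclear expression of a syntrophin PDZ "clamp" protein. A multivalent PDZ scaffold of this kind can bind several PDZ-ligand-tagged partners at once. The associated work concerns cooperative assembly in synthetic gene circuits, which suggests the clamp is used to bring synthetic transcription factors together into cooperative regulatory complexes in yeast.
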