Addgene plasmid #219409: pKL1-222
Purpose: Nuclear expression of Synrophin PDZ clamp protein
Depositing lab: Ahmad Khalil. Depositing organization: Boston University Main Campus. Publication: Cooperative assembly confers regulatory specificity and long-term genetic circuit stability. Bragdon MDJ, Patel N, Chuang J, Levien E, Bashor CJ, Khalil AS. Cell. 2023 Aug 31;186(18):3810-3825.e18. doi: 10.1016/j.cell.2023.07.012. Epub 2023 Aug 7. PubMed 37552983.
Backbone
  Vector backbone: LEU2 Integrating Vector
  Vector type: Yeast Expression
  Selectable markers: LEU2
Growth in bacteria
  Bacterial resistance: Ampicillin, 100 μg/mL
  Growth temperature: 37°C
  Growth strain: DH5alpha
  Copy number: High Copy
Gene/Insert
  Gene/Insert name: pTEF1-NLS-(Syntrophin-PDZ)x4-tADH1
  Species: S. cerevisiae (budding yeast)
  Cloning method: Golden Gate
Terms and licenses: Academic/Nonprofit Terms; Industry Terms: Not Available to Industry
How to cite: pKL1-222 was a gift from Ahmad Khalil (Addgene plasmid # 219409 ; http://n2t.net/addgene:219409 ; RRID:Addgene_219409)
